Addgene plasmid #61546: TetO-FUW-SOX3
Purpose: Expresses SOX3 in mammalian cells
Depositing lab: Rudolf Jaenisch. Depositing organization: Whitehead Institute for Biomedical Research. Publication: Direct Lineage Conversion of Adult Mouse Liver Cells and B Lymphocytes to Neural Stem Cells. Cassady JP, D'Alessio AC, Sarkar S, Dani VS, Fan ZP, Ganz K, Roessler R, Sur M, Young RA, Jaenisch R. Stem Cell Reports. 2014 Nov 6. pii: S2213-6711(14)00307-5. doi: 10.1016/j.stemcr.2014.10.001. PubMed 25454632.
Backbone
  Vector backbone: TetO-FUW
  Backbone size w/o insert (bp): 8376
  Total vector size (bp): 9732
  Vector type: Mammalian Expression, Lentiviral
Growth in bacteria
  Bacterial resistance: Ampicillin, 100 μg/mL
  Growth temperature: 37°C
  Growth strain: Stbl3
  Copy number: High Copy
Gene/Insert
  Gene/Insert name: SOX3
  Species: H. sapiens (human)
  Insert size (bp): 1356
  Entrez Gene: SOX3 (a.k.a. GHDX, MRGH, PHP, PHPX, SOXB)
  Cloning method: Restriction Enzyme; 5′ cloning site EcoRI (not destroyed); 3′ cloning site EcoRI (not destroyed)
  Sequencing primers: 5′ AAGACCACCGCACAGCAAGC; 3′ TTCCGCCGTGGCAATAGGGA
Terms and licenses: Academic/Nonprofit Terms; Industry Terms: Not Available to Industry
How to cite: TetO-FUW-SOX3 was a gift from Rudolf Jaenisch (Addgene plasmid # 61546 ; http://n2t.net/addgene:61546 ; RRID:Addgene_61546)
