[The description below was written by a language model from this plasmid's Addgene catalogue record.]
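Description:
TetO-FUW-SOX3 is a lentiviral mammalian expression plasmid built on the TetO-FUW backbone, carrying the human SOX3 coding region as its payload. The backbone is recorded as about 8.4 kb and the complete construct as about 9.7 kb, with a roughly 1.36 kb SOX3 insert cloned into a single EcoRI site that is retained on both flanks. Because the same enzyme was used at both ends, the cloning was non-directional and insert orientation would have had to be confirmed. In bacteria the plasmid is maintained at high copy under ampicillin selection, and a recombination-deficient strain is listed as the host, as is usual for vectors containing repeated lentiviral LTR sequences.

No feature table accompanies the record, so the promoter, LTRs, packaging signal and any post-transcriptional elements are not individually documented. The backbone name indicates a tetracycline operator-controlled promoter in an FUW-type lentiviral transfer vector. In such a design, expression of the insert would depend on doxycycline and on a separately supplied tetracycline transactivator such as rtTA, but the record does not state this explicitly. No epitope tag, reporter or mammalian selection marker is recorded.

SOX3 is a SOXB-group HMG-box transcription factor associated with neural progenitor identity. The stated purpose is simply expression of SOX3 in mammalian cells. The associated publication concerns direct lineage conversion of adult mouse liver cells and B lymphocytes into neural stem cells, which suggests the vector served as one of a set of transcription factor lentiviruses for reprogramming experiments. As a transfer plasmid, it would be used together with packaging and envelope plasmids to produce virus for stable delivery into target cells.
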