>Addgene plasmid #61546 | TetO-FUW-SOX3 | addgene partial sequence | sequence record 102775 | LNCX 5'-AGCTCGTTTAGTGAACCGTCAGATC-3'
TTTGACCTCCATAGAAGACACCGGGACCGATCCAGCCTCCGCGGCCCCGAATTCGCCCTTCCGGGGAATC
CGAGCAGGTATATAAGGGGCCCAGCTAGAGCCCAGGCAGACTGTGAATGCGACCTGTTCGAGAGAACTCA
TCAGGTGCGAGAAGCCCGCGGGTTCCTGCTGATTTGGCGCGGAGCATTTTGATAAGCCTACCCTTCCCGC
CGGACTCGCTGGCCCACAGGCCCCCAAGCTCCGCTCCGACGGAGTCCCAGGGCCTTTTCACCGTGGCCGC
TCCAGCCCCGGGAGCGCCTTCTCCTCCCGCCACGCTGGCGCACCTTCTTCCCGCCCCGGCAATGTACAGC
CTTCTGGAGACTGAACTCA
