>Addgene plasmid #61546 | TetO-FUW-SOX3 | addgene partial sequence | sequence record 102777 | WPRE-R 5'-CATAGCGTAAAAGGAGCAACA-3'
AATTTTGTAATCCAGAGGTTGATTATCGATAAGCTTGATATCGAATTCGCCCTTGTGTAACGTGGGGAAC
AAGGGTGGACGAGCGCAGGCCGGTGCTCAGATGTGGGTCAGCGGCACCGTTCCGTTGACTGCAGTCCCGG
CGCCCTGGTAGTGCTGGTGCACGCCGTGCAGGCGACCGCCGGGCAGCGGAGAGGCGGCGTCGGCCGCGTC
CCCGCCGGGTGGCAGGTACATGCTGATCATGTCGCGCAGGTCGCCGAGGCACGCGCGCTGAGAGTGCGAT
GCGATGGCGGGCGGCGGCGAGCTGGGCTCAGACTTCACTACCGAGCCCATGGGGCCCAGGCTCATGGCGG
CTGC
